>Addgene plasmid #54315 | mEmerald-WASP1-N-14 | addgene full sequence | sequence record 298515 | Addgene NGS Result
CCGCCATGCATTAGTTATTAATAGTAATCAATTACGGGGTCATTAGTTCATAGCCCATATATGGAGTTCC
GCGTTACATAACTTACGGTAAATGGCCCGCCTGGCTGACCGCCCAACGACCCCCGCCCATTGACGTCAAT
AATGACGTATGTTCCCATAGTAACGCCAATAGGGACTTTCCATTGACGTCAATGGGTGGAGTATTTACGG
TAAACTGCCCACTTGGCAGTACATCAAGTGTATCATATGCCAAGTACGCCCCCTATTGACGTCAATGACG
GTAAATGGCCCGCCTGGCATTATGCCCAGTACATGACCTTATGGGACTTTCCTACTTGGCAGTACATCTA
CGTATTAGTCATCGCTATTACCATGGTGATGCGGTTTTGGCAGTACATCAATGGGCGTGGATAGCGGTTT
GACTCACGGGGATTTCCAAGTCTCCACCCCATTGACGTCAATGGGAGTTTGTTTTGGCACCAAAATCAAC
GGGACTTTCCAAAATGTCGTAACAACTCCGCCCCATTGACGCAAATGGGCGGTAGGCGTGTACGGTGGGA
GGTCTATATAAGCAGAGCTGGTTTAGTGAACCGTCAGATCCGCTAGCGCTACCGGACTCAGATCTCGAGA
CCGCC
[540 nt withheld, positions 636-1175]
CAGAAAAATCTAGATCGTCCTCATGAACCAGAAAAAGTGCCAAGAGCACCTCATGACAGGCGGCGAGAAT
GGCAGAAGCTGGCCCAAGGTCCAGAGCTGGCTGAAGATGATGCTAATCTCTTACATAAGCATATTGAAGT
TGCTAATGGCCCAGCCTCTCATTTTGAAACAAGACCTCAGACATACGTGGATCATATGGATGGATCTTAC
TCACTTTCTGCCTTGCCATTTAGTCAGATGAGTGAGCTTCTGACTAGAGCTGAGGAAAGGGTATTAGTCA
GACCACATGAACCACCTCCACCTCCACCAATGCATGGAGCAGGAGATGCAAAACCGATACCCACCTGTAT
CAGTTCTGCTACAGGTTTGATAGAAAATCGCCCTCAGTCACCAGCTACAGGCAGAACACCTGTGTTTGTG
AGCCCCACTCCCCCACCTCCTCCACCACCTCTTCCATCTGCCTTGTCAACTTCCTCATTAAGAGCTTCAA
TGACTTCAACTCCTCCCCCTCCAGTACCTCCCCCACCTCCACCTCCAGCCACTGCTTTGCAAGCTCCAGC
AGTACCACCACCTCCAGCTCCTCTTCAGATTGCCCCTGGAGTTCTTCACCCAGCTCCTCCTCCAATTGCA
CCTCCTCTAGTACAGCCCTCTCCACCAGTAGCTAGAGCTGCCCCAGTATGTGAGACTGTACCAGTTCATC
CACTCCCACAAGGTGAAGTTCAGGGGCTGCCTCCACCCCCACCACCGCCTCCTCTGCCTCCACCTGGCAT
TCGACCATCATCACCTGTCACAGTTACAGCTCTTGCTCATCCTCCCTCTGGGCTACATCCAACTCCATCT
ACTGCCCCAGGTCCCCATGTTCCATTAATGCCTCCATCTCCTCCATCACAAGTTATACCTGCTTCTGAGC
CAAAGCGCCATCCATCAACCCTACCTGTAATCAGTGATGCCAGGAGTGTGCTACTGGAAGCAATACGAAA
AGGTATTCAGCTACGCAAAGTAGAAGAGCAGCGTGAACAGGAAGCTAAGCATGAACGCATTGAAAACGAT
GTTGCCACCATCCTGTCTCGCCGTATTGCTGTTGAATATAGTGATTCGGAAGATGATTCAGAATTTGATG
AAGTAGATTGGTTGGAGGGGGGTGCGTCAGGCGGCAGCGGATCTGGACCGGTCGCCACCATGGTGAGCAA
GGGCGAGGAGCTGTTCACCGGGGTGGTGCCCATCCTGGTCGAGCTGGACGGCGACGTAAACGGCCACAAG
TTCAGCGTGTCCGGCGAGGGCGAGGGCGATGCCACCTACGGCAAGCTGACCCTGAAGTTCATCTGCACCA
CCGGCAAGCTGCCCGTGCCCTGGCCCACCCTCGTGACCACCTTGACCTACGGCGTGCAGTGCTTCGCCCG
CTACCCCGACCACATGAAGCAGCACGACTTCTTCAAGTCCGCCATGCCCGAAGGCTACGTCCAGGAGCGC
ACCATCTTCTTCAAGGACGACGGCAACTACAAGACCCGCGCCGAGGTGAAGTTCGAGGGCGACACCCTGG
TGAACCGCATCGAGCTGAAGGGCATCGACTTCAAGGAGGACGGCAACATCCTGGGGCACAAGCTGGAGTA
CAACTACAACAGCCACAAGGTCTATATCACCGCCGACAAGCAGAAGAACGGCATCAAGGTGAACTTCAAG
ACCCGCCACAACATCGAGGACGGCAGCGTGCAGCTCGCCGACCACTACCAGCAGAACACCCCCATCGGCG
ACGGCCCCGTGCTGCTGCCCGACAACCACTACCTGAGCACCCAGTCCAAGCTGAGCAAAGACCCCAACGA
GAAGCGCGATCACATGGTCCTGCTGGAGTTCGTGACCGCCGCCGGGATCACTCTCGGCATGGACGAGCTG
TACAAGTAAGCGGCCGCGACTCTAGATCATAATCAGCCATACCACATTTGTAGAGGTTTTACTTGCTTTA
AAAAACCTCCCACACCTCCCCCTGAACCTGAAACATAAAATGAATGCAATTGTTGTTGTTAACTTGTTTA
TTGCAGCTTATAATGGTTACAAATAAAGCAATAGCATCACAAATTTCACAAATAAAGCATTTTTTTCACT
GCATTCTAGTTGTGGTTTGTCCAAACTCATCAATGTATCTTAAGGCGTAAATTGTAAGCGTTAATATTTT
GTTAAAATTCGCGTTAAATTTTTGTTAAATCAGCTCATTTTTTAACCAATAGGCCGAAATCGGCAAAATC
CCTTATAAATCAAAAGAATAGACCGAGATAGGGT
[37 nt withheld, positions 3450-3486]
AAAGAACGTGGACTCCAACGTCAAAGG
[49 nt withheld, positions 3514-3562]
T
[91 nt withheld, positions 3564-3654]
G
[124 nt withheld, positions 3656-3779]
CAGGTGGCACTTTTCGGGGAAATGTGCGCGGAACCCCTATTTGTTTATTTTTCTAAATACATTCAAATAT
GTATCCGCTCATGAGACAATAACCCTGATAAATGCTTCAATAATATTGAAAAAGGAAGAGTCCTGAGGCG
GAAAGAACCAGCTGTGGAATGTGTGTCAGTTAGGGTGTGGAAAGTCCCCAGGCTCCCCAGCAGGCAGAAG
TATGCAAAGCATGCATCTCAATTAGTCAGCAACCAGGTGTGGAAAGTCCCCAGGCTCCCCAGCAGGCAGA
AGTATGCAAAGCATGCATCTCAATTAGTCAGCAACCATAGTCCCGCCCCTAACTCCGCCCATCCCGCCCC
TAACTCCGCCCAGTTCCGCCCATTCTCCGCCCCATGGCTGACTAATTTTTTTTATTTATGCAGAGGCCGA
GGCCGCCTCGGCCTCTGAGCTATTCCAGAAGTAGTGAGGAGGCTTTTTTGGAGGCCTAGGCTTTTGCAAA
GATCGATCAAGAGACAGGATGAGGATCGTTTCGCATGATTGAACAAGATGGATTGCACGCAGGTTCTCCG
GCCGCTTGGGTGGAGAGGCTATTCGGCTATGACTGGGCACAACAGACAATCGGCTGCTCTGATGCCGCCG
TGTTCCGGCTGTCAGCGCAGGGGCGCCCGGTTCTTTTTGTCAAGACCGACCTGTCCGGTGCCCTGAATGA
ACTGCAAGACGAGGCAGCGCGGCTATCGTGGCTGGCCACGACGGGCGTTCCTTGCGCAGCTGTGCTCGAC
GTTGTCACTGAAGCGGGAAGGGACTGGCTGCTATTGGGCGAAGTGCCGGGGCAGGATCTCCTGTCATCTC
ACCTTGCTCCTGCCGAGAAAGTATCCATCATGGCTGATGCAATGCGGCGGCTGCATACGCTTGATCCGGC
TACCTGCCCATTCGACCACCAAGCGAAACATCGCATCGAGCGAGCACGTACTCGGATGGAAGCCGGTCTT
GTCGATCAGGATGATCTGGACGAAGAGCATCAGGGGCTCGCGCCAGCCGAACTGTTCGCCAGGCTCAAGG
CGAGCATGCCCGACGGCGAGGATCTCGTCGTGACCCATGGCGATGCCTGCTTGCCGAATATCATGGTGGA
AAATGGCCGCTTTTCTGGATTCATCGACTGTGGCCGGCTGGGTGTGGCGGACCGCTATCAGGACATAGCG
TTGGCTACCCGTGATATTGCTGAAGAGCTTGGCGGCGAATGGGCTGACCGCTTCCTCGTGCTTTACGGTA
TCGCCGCTCCCGATTCGCAGCGCATCGCCTTCTATCGCCTTCTTGACGAGTTCTTCTGAGCGGGACTCTG
GGGTTCGAAATGACCGACCAAGCGACGCCCAACCTGCCATCACGAGATTTCGATTCCACCGCCGCCTTCT
ATGAAAGGTTGGGCTTCGGAATCGTTTTCCGGGACGCCGGCTGGATGATCCTCCAGCGCGGGGATCTCAT
GCTGGAGTTCTTCGCCCACCCTAGGGGGAGGCTAACTGAAACACGGAAGGAGACAATACCGGAAGGAACC
CGCGCTATGACGGCAATAAAAAGACAGAATAAAACGCACGGTGTTGGGTCGTTTGTTCATAAACGCGGGG
TTCGGTCCCAGGGCTGGCACTCTGTCGATACCCCACCGAGACCCCATTGGGGCCAATACGCCCGCGTTTC
TTCCTTTTCCCCACCCCACCCCCCAAGTTCGGGTGAAGGCCCAGGGCTCGCAGCCAACGTCGGGGCGGCA
GGCCCTGCCATAGCCTCAGGTTACTCATATATACTTTAGATTGATTTAAAACTTCATTTTTAATTTAAAA
GGATCTAGGTGAAGATCCTTTTTGATAATCTCATGACCAAAATCCCTTAACGTGAGTTTTCGTTCCACTG
AGCGTCAGACCCCGTAGAAAAGATCAAAGGATCTTCTTGAGATCCTTTTTTTCTGCGCGTAATCTGCTGC
TTGCAAACAAAAAAACCACCGCTACCAGCGGTGGTTTGTTTGCCGGATCAAGAGCTACCAACTCTTTTTC
CGAAGGTAACTGGCTTCAGCAGAGCGCAGATACCAAATACTGTTCTTCTAGTGTAGCCGTAGTTAGGCCA
CCACTTCAAGAACTCTGTAGCACCGCCTACATACCTCGCTCTGCTAATCCTGTTACCAGTGGCTGCTGCC
AGTGGCGATAAGTCGTGTCTTACCGGGTTGGACTCAAGACGATAGTTACCGGATAAGGCGCAGCGGTCGG
GCTGAACGGGGGGTTCGTGCACACAGCCCAGCTTGGAGCGAACGACCTACACCGAACTGAGATACCTACA
GCGTGAGCTATGAGAAAGCGCCACGCTTCCCGAAGGGAGAAAGGCGGACAGGTATCCGGTAAGCGGCAGG
GTCGGAACAGGAGAGCGCACGAGGGAGCTTCCAGGGGGAAACGCCTGGTATCTTTATAGTCCTGTCGGGT
TTCGCCACCTCTGACTTGAGCGTCGATTTTTGTGATGCTCGTCAGGGGGGCGGAGCCTATGGAAAAACGC
CAGCAACGCGGCCTTTTTACGGTTCCTGGCCTTTTGCTGGCCTTTTGCTCACATGTTCTTTCCTGCGTTA
TCCCCTGATTCTGTGGATAACCGTATTA
Features (pLannotate 1.2.2; 15 found; start..end, strand, type, name):
     72..375     +  enhancer       CMV enhancer: human cytomegalovirus immediate early enhancer
    376..579     +  promoter       CMV promoter: human cytomegalovirus (CMV) immediate early promoter
    602..629     +  misc_feature   MCS (fragment): multiple cloning site
    636..2312    +  CDS            WASF1 (sequence partly withheld): WASF1_HUMAN - Also known as KIAA0269, SCAR1, WAVE1. Experimental evidence at protein level: Swiss-Prot protein existence level 1. Downstream effector molecule involved in the transmission of signals from tyrosine kinase receptors and small GTPases to the actin cytoskeleton. Promotes formation of actin filaments. Part of the WAVE complex that regulates lamellipodia formation (PubMed:29961568). The WAVE complex regulates actin filament reorganization via its interaction with the Arp2/3 complex (By similarity). As component of the WAVE1 complex, required for BDNF-NTRK2 endocytic trafficking and s
   2355..3074    +  CDS            mEmerald: brightly fluorescent monomeric variant of GFP mammalian codon-optimized
   3090..3173    +  CDS            large T antigen (fragment): large T antigen from SV40 (simian virus 40)
   3196..3317    +  polyA_signal   SV40 poly(A) signal: SV40 polyadenylation signal
   3351..3779    -  rep_origin     f1 ori (sequence partly withheld): f1 bacteriophage origin of replication; arrow indicates direction of (+) strand synthesis
   3806..3910    +  promoter       AmpR promoter: bla
   3912..4269    +  promoter       SV40 promoter: SV40 enhancer and early promoter
   4304..5098    +  CDS            NeoR/KanR: aminoglycoside phosphotransferase from Tn5; aph(3')-II (or nptII); confers resistance to neomycin, kanamycin, and G418 (Geneticin®)
   5119..5271    +  CDS            ble (fragment): BLE_KLEPN - Experimental evidence at protein level: Swiss-Prot protein existence level 1. Binding protein with a strong affinity to the bleomycin family of antibiotics. Binds to CL990; an antimitotic-antibiotic compound. From Klebsiella pneumoniae.
   5330..5377    +  polyA_signal   HSV TK poly(A) signal: herpes simplex virus thymidine kinase polyadenylation signal (Cole and Stacy, 1985)
   5468..5484    -  polyA_signal   bGH poly(A) signal (fragment): bovine growth hormone polyadenylation signal
   5706..6294    +  rep_origin     ori: high-copy-number ColE1/pMB1/pBR322/pUC origin of replication
