[The description below was written by a language model from this plasmid's Addgene catalogue record and pLannotate feature annotations shown in this document.]
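Description:
mEmerald-WASP1-N-14 is a mammalian expression plasmid built on the mEmerald-N1 backbone. It produces a human actin-regulatory protein fused at its C terminus to the green fluorescent protein mEmerald. The insert is catalogued as "WASP1", but the linked gene record and the sequence annotation both identify it as WASF1 (also called WAVE1 or SCAR1). WASF1 is a component of the WAVE complex, which relays signals from tyrosine kinase receptors and small GTPases to the Arp2/3 complex, promoting actin filament formation and lamellipodia. The sequenced plasmid is about 6.4 kb.

The CMV immediate-early enhancer and promoter sit upstream of a residual multiple cloning site and drive the WASF1 coding sequence. A short gap in the annotation, consistent with a linker, separates WASF1 from mEmerald, a bright, monomeric, mammalian codon-optimized GFP variant. The record gives its excitation as 487 nm and its emission as 509 nm. An SV40 polyadenylation signal terminates the transcript.

A single NeoR/KanR (aminoglycoside phosphotransferase) gene provides selection in both hosts. The bacterial bla promoter drives it for kanamycin resistance in E. coli. The SV40 early promoter drives it for G418 selection in mammalian cells, with an HSV TK poly(A) signal downstream. A high-copy ColE1/pUC-type origin supports bacterial propagation, and an f1 origin is also present. The annotated fragments of large T antigen, ble and bGH poly(A) are small partial hits, probably backbone remnants rather than functional elements.

The recorded localization is the cytoskeleton, so the construct serves as a fluorescent marker for imaging WASF1 distribution and actin-associated structures in transfected mammalian cells.
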