Addgene plasmid #54315: mEmerald-WASP1-N-14
Purpose: Localization: Cytoskeleton, Excitation: 487, Emission: 509
Depositing lab: Michael Davidson. Depositing organization: Florida State University, Tallahassee.
Backbone
  Vector backbone: mEmerald-N1
  Backbone size w/o insert (bp): 4750
  Vector type: Mammalian Expression
  Selectable markers: Neomycin (select with G418)
Growth in bacteria
  Bacterial resistance: Kanamycin, 50 μg/mL
  Growth temperature: 37°C
  Growth strain: DH5alpha
  Copy number: High Copy
Gene/Insert
  Gene/Insert name: WASP1 (alt name: NM_003931.2)
  Species: H. sapiens (human)
  Entrez Gene: WASF1 (a.k.a. NEDALVS, SCAR1, WAVE, WAVE1)
  Promoter: CMV
  Tag / fusion protein: mEmerald (C terminal on backbone)
  Cloning method: Unknown
  Sequencing primers: 5′ CMV-F; 3′ SV40pA-R
Terms and licenses: Academic/Nonprofit Terms; Industry Terms
Depositor comments: . Excitation = 487; Emission = 509. Localization data: Cytoskeleton
How to cite: mEmerald-WASP1-N-14 was a gift from Michael Davidson (Addgene plasmid # 54315 ; http://n2t.net/addgene:54315 ; RRID:Addgene_54315)
