>Addgene plasmid #54315 | mEmerald-WASP1-N-14 | addgene partial sequence | sequence record 89832 | EGFP-N 5'-CGTCGCCGTCCAGCTCGACCAG-3'
CTCGCCCTTGCTCACCATGGTGGCGACCGGTCCAGATCCGCTGCCGCCTGACGCACCCCCCTCCAACCAA
TCTACTTCATCAAATTCTGAATCATCTTCCGAATCACTATATTCAACAGCAATACGGCGAGACAGGATGG
TGGCAACATCGTTTTCAATGCGTTCATGCTTAGCTTCCTGTTCACGCTGCTCTTCTACTTTGCGTAGCTG
AATACCTTTTCGTATTGCTTCCAGTAGCACACTCCTGGCATCACTGATTACAGGTAGGGTTGATGGATGG
CGCTTTGGCTCAGAAGCAGGTATAACTTGTGATGGAGGAGATGGAGGCATTAATGGAACATGGGGACCTG
GGGCAGTAGATGGAGTTGGATGTAGCCCAGAGGGAGGATGAGCAAGAGCTGTAACTGTGACAGGTGATGA
TGGTCGAATGCCAGGTGGAGGCAGAGGAGGCGGTGGTGGGGGTGGAGGCAGCCCCTGAACTTCACCTTGT
GGGAGTGGATGAACTGGTACAGTCTCACATACTGGGGCAGCTCTAGCTACTGGTGGAGAGGGCTGTACTA
GAGGAGGTGCAATTGGAGGAGGAGCTGGGTGAAGAACTCCAGGGGCAATCTGAAGAGGAGCTGGAGGTGG
TGGTACTGCTGGAGCTTGCAAAGCAGTGGCTGGAGGTGGAGGTGGGGGAGGTACTGGAGGGGGAGGAGTT
GAAGTCATTGAAGCTCTTAATGAGGAAGTTGACAAGGCAGATGGAAGAGGTGGTGGA
